>Addgene plasmid #62236 | ER-mRFP | addgene full sequence | sequence record 314154 | Addgene NGS Result
CGTTACATAACTTACGGTAAATGGCCCGCCTGGCTGACCGCCCAACGACCCCCGCCCATTGACGTCAATA
ATGACGTATGTTCCCATAGTAACGCCAATAGGGACTTTCCATTGACGTCAATGGGTGGAGTATTTACGGT
AAACTGCCCACTTGGCAGTACATCAAGTGTATCATATGCCAAGTACGCCCCCTATTGACGTCAATGACGG
TAAATGGCCCGCCTGGCATTATGCCCAGTACATGACCTTATGGGACTTTCCTACTTGGCAGTACATCTAC
GTATTAGTCATCGCTATTACCATGGTGATGCGGTTTTGGCAGTACATCAATGGGCGTGGATAGCGGTTTG
ACTCACGGGGATTTCCAAGTCTCCACCCCATTGACGTCAATGGGAGTTTGTTTTGGCACCAAAATCAACG
GGACTTTCCAAAATGTCGTAACAACTCCGCCCCATTGACGCAAATGGGCGGTAGGCGTGTACGGTGGGAG
GTCTATATAAGCAGAGCTGGTTTAGTGAACCGTCAGATCCGCTAGCTTGTTCTTTTTGCAGAAGCTCAGA
ATAAACGCTCAACTTTGGCAGATACCATGGACAGCAAAGGTTCGTCGCAGAAAGGGTCCCGCCTGCTCCT
GCTGCTGGTGGTGTCAAATCTACTCTTGTGCCAGGGTGTGGTCTCCTGCAGTCGACTTATGGCCTCCTCC
GAGGACGTCATCAAGGAGTTCATGCGCTTCAAGGTGCGCATGGAGGGCTCCGTGAACGGCCACGAGTTCG
AGATCGAGGGCGAGGGCGAGGGCCGCCCCTACGAGGGCACCCAGACCGCCAAGCTGAAGGTGACCAAGGG
CGGCCCCCTGCCCTTCGCCTGGGACATCCTGTCCCCTCAGTTCCAGTACGGCTCCAAGGCCTACGTGAAG
CACCCCGCCGACATCCCCGACTACTTGAAGCTGTCCTTCCCCGAGGGCTTCAAGTGGGAGCGCGTGATGA
ACTTCGAGGACGGCGGCGTGGTGACCGTGACCCAGGACTCCTCCCTGCAGGACGGCGAGTTCATCTACAA
GGTGAAGCTGCGCGGCACCAACTTCCCCTCCGACGGCCCCGTAATGCAGAAGAAGACCATGGGCTGGGAG
GCCTCCACCGAGCGGATGTACCCCGAGGACGGCGCCCTGAAGGGCGAGATCAAGATGAGGCTGAAGCTGA
AGGACGGCGGCCACTACGACGCCGAGGTCAAGACCACCTACATGGCCAAGAAGCCCGTGCAGCTGCCCGG
CGCCTACAAGACCGACATCAAGCTGGACATCACCTCCCACAACGAGGACTACACCATCGTGGAACAGTAC
GAGCGCGCCGAGGGCCGCCACTCCACCGGCGCCAAAGATGAGCTCTAAGGATCCACCGGATCTAGATAAC
TGATCATAATCAGCCATACCACATTTGTAGAGGTTTTACTTGCTTTAAAAAACCTCCCACACCTCCCCCT
GAACCTGAAACATAAAATGAATGCAATTGTTGTTGTTAACTTGTTTATTGCAGCTTATAATGGTTACAAA
TAAAGCAATAGCATCACAAATTTCACAAATAAAGCATTTTTTTCACTGCATTCTAGTTGTGGTTTGTCCA
AACTCATCAATGTATCTTAACGCGTAAATTGTAAGCGTTAATATTTTGTTAAAATTCGCGTTAAATTTTT
GTTAAATCAGCTCATTTTTTAACCAATAGGCCGAAATCGGCAAAATCCCTTATAAATCAAAAGAATAGAC
CGAGATAGGGT
[37 nt withheld, positions 1762-1798]
AAAGAACGTGGACTCCAACGTCAAAGG
[49 nt withheld, positions 1826-1874]
T
[91 nt withheld, positions 1876-1966]
G
[124 nt withheld, positions 1968-2091]
CAGGTGGCACTTTTCGGGGAAATGTGCGCGGAACCCCTATTTGTTTATTTTTCTAAATACATTCAAATAT
GTATCCGCTCATGAGACAATAACCCTGATAAATGCTTCAATAATATTGAAAAAGGAAGAGTCCTGAGGCG
GAAAGAACCAGCTGTGGAATGTGTGTCAGTTAGGGTGTGGAAAGTCCCCAGGCTCCCCAGCAGGCAGAAG
TATGCAAAGCATGCATCTCAATTAGTCAGCAACCAGGTGTGGAAAGTCCCCAGGCTCCCCAGCAGGCAGA
AGTATGCAAAGCATGCATCTCAATTAGTCAGCAACCATAGTCCCGCCCCTAACTCCGCCCATCCCGCCCC
TAACTCCGCCCAGTTCCGCCCATTCTCCGCCCCATGGCTGACTAATTTTTTTTATTTATGCAGAGGCCGA
GGCCGCCTCGGCCTCTGAGCTATTCCAGAAGTAGTGAGGAGGCTTTTTTGGAGGCCTAGGCTTTTGCAAA
GATCGATCAAGAGACAGGATGAGGATCGTTTCGCATGATTGAACAAGATGGATTGCACGCAGGTTCTCCG
GCCGCTTGGGTGGAGAGGCTATTCGGCTATGACTGGGCACAACAGACAATCGGCTGCTCTGATGCCGCCG
TGTTCCGGCTGTCAGCGCAGGGGCGCCCGGTTCTTTTTGTCAAGACCGACCTGTCCGGTGCCCTGAATGA
ACTGCAAGACGAGGCAGCGCGGCTATCGTGGCTGGCCACGACGGGCGTTCCTTGCGCAGCTGTGCTCGAC
GTTGTCACTGAAGCGGGAAGGGACTGGCTGCTATTGGGCGAAGTGCCGGGGCAGGATCTCCTGTCATCTC
ACCTTGCTCCTGCCGAGAAAGTATCCATCATGGCTGATGCAATGCGGCGGCTGCATACGCTTGATCCGGC
TACCTGCCCATTCGACCACCAAGCGAAACATCGCATCGAGCGAGCACGTACTCGGATGGAAGCCGGTCTT
GTCGATCAGGATGATCTGGACGAAGAGCATCAGGGGCTCGCGCCAGCCGAACTGTTCGCCAGGCTCAAGG
CGAGCATGCCCGACGGCGAGGATCTCGTCGTGACCCATGGCGATGCCTGCTTGCCGAATATCATGGTGGA
AAATGGCCGCTTTTCTGGATTCATCGACTGTGGCCGGCTGGGTGTGGCGGACCGCTATCAGGACATAGCG
TTGGCTACCCGTGATATTGCTGAAGAGCTTGGCGGCGAATGGGCTGACCGCTTCCTCGTGCTTTACGGTA
TCGCCGCTCCCGATTCGCAGCGCATCGCCTTCTATCGCCTTCTTGACGAGTTCTTCTGAGCGGGACTCTG
GGGTTCGAAATGACCGACCAAGCGACGCCCAACCTGCCATCACGAGATTTCGATTCCACCGCCGCCTTCT
ATGAAAGGTTGGGCTTCGGAATCGTTTTCCGGGACGCCGGCTGGATGATCCTCCAGCGCGGGGATCTCAT
GCTGGAGTTCTTCGCCCACCCTAGGGGGAGGCTAACTGAAACACGGAAGGAGACAATACCGGAAGGAACC
CGCGCTATGACGGCAATAAAAAGACAGAATAAAACGCACGGTGTTGGGTCGTTTGTTCATAAACGCGGGG
TTCGGTCCCAGGGCTGGCACTCTGTCGATACCCCACCGAGACCCCATTGGGGCCAATACGCCCGCGTTTC
TTCCTTTTCCCCACCCCACCCCCCAAGTTCGGGTGAAGGCCCAGGGCTCGCAGCCAACGTCGGGGCGGCA
GGCCCTGCCATAGCCTCAGGTTACTCATATATACTTTAGATTGATTTAAAACTTCATTTTTAATTTAAAA
GGATCTAGGTGAAGATCCTTTTTGATAATCTCATGACCAAAATCCCTTAACGTGAGTTTTCGTTCCACTG
AGCGTCAGACCCCGTAGAAAAGATCAAAGGATCTTCTTGAGATCCTTTTTTTCTGCGCGTAATCTGCTGC
TTGCAAACAAAAAAACCACCGCTACCAGCGGTGGTTTGTTTGCCGGATCAAGAGCTACCAACTCTTTTTC
CGAAGGTAACTGGCTTCAGCAGAGCGCAGATACCAAATACTGTTCTTCTAGTGTAGCCGTAGTTAGGCCA
CCACTTCAAGAACTCTGTAGCACCGCCTACATACCTCGCTCTGCTAATCCTGTTACCAGTGGCTGCTGCC
AGTGGCGATAAGTCGTGTCTTACCGGGTTGGACTCAAGACGATAGTTACCGGATAAGGCGCAGCGGTCGG
GCTGAACGGGGGGTTCGTGCACACAGCCCAGCTTGGAGCGAACGACCTACACCGAACTGAGATACCTACA
GCGTGAGCTATGAGAAAGCGCCACGCTTCCCGAAGGGAGAAAGGCGGACAGGTATCCGGTAAGCGGCAGG
GTCGGAACAGGAGAGCGCACGAGGGAGCTTCCAGGGGGAAACGCCTGGTATCTTTATAGTCCTGTCGGGT
TTCGCCACCTCTGACTTGAGCGTCGATTTTTGTGATGCTCGTCAGGGGGGCGGAGCCTATGGAAAAACGC
CAGCAACGCGGCCTTTTTACGGTTCCTGGCCTTTTGCTGGCCTTTTGCTCACATGTTCTTTCCTGCGTTA
TCCCCTGATTCTGTGGATAACCGTATTACCGCCATGCATTAGTTATTAATAGTAATCAATTACGGGGTCA
TTAGTTCATAGCCCATATATGGAGTTCCG
Features (pLannotate 1.2.2; 16 found; start..end, strand, type, name):
      1..304     +  enhancer       CMV enhancer: human cytomegalovirus immediate early enhancer
    305..508     +  promoter       CMV promoter: human cytomegalovirus (CMV) immediate early promoter
    536..578     +  5'UTR          Xenopus globin 5'-UTR: translational enhancer from the 5'-UTR of the major beta-globin gene of Xenopus laevis
    587..676     +  CDS            prolactin signal sequence: signal sequence from bovine prolactin
    689..1363    +  CDS            mRFP1: mRFP1 is a basic (constitutively fluorescent) red fluorescent protein published in 2002, derived from Discosoma sp.. It is reported to be a somewhat slowly-maturing monomer with low acid sensitivity.
   1401..1485    +  CDS            large T antigen (fragment): large T antigen from SV40 (simian virus 40)
   1508..1629    +  polyA_signal   SV40 poly(A) signal: SV40 polyadenylation signal
   1663..2091    -  rep_origin     f1 ori (sequence partly withheld): f1 bacteriophage origin of replication; arrow indicates direction of (+) strand synthesis
   2118..2222    +  promoter       AmpR promoter: bla
   2224..2581    +  promoter       SV40 promoter: SV40 enhancer and early promoter
   2616..3410    +  CDS            NeoR/KanR: aminoglycoside phosphotransferase from Tn5; aph(3')-II (or nptII); confers resistance to neomycin, kanamycin, and G418 (Geneticin®)
   3431..3583    +  CDS            ble (fragment): BLE_KLEPN - Experimental evidence at protein level: Swiss-Prot protein existence level 1. Binding protein with a strong affinity to the bleomycin family of antibiotics. Binds to CL990; an antimitotic-antibiotic compound. From Klebsiella pneumoniae.
   3642..3689    +  polyA_signal   HSV TK poly(A) signal: herpes simplex virus thymidine kinase polyadenylation signal (Cole and Stacy, 1985)
   3780..3796    -  polyA_signal   bGH poly(A) signal (fragment): bovine growth hormone polyadenylation signal
   4018..4606    +  rep_origin     ori: high-copy-number ColE1/pMB1/pBR322/pUC origin of replication
   4721..4780    +  enhancer       CMV enhancer (fragment): human cytomegalovirus immediate early enhancer
