[The description below was written by a language model from this plasmid's Addgene catalogue record and pLannotate feature annotations shown in this document.]
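Description:
ER-mRFP is a mammalian expression plasmid of about 4.8 kb built on a Clontech C1-type backbone. It produces a red fluorescent protein targeted to the lumen of the endoplasmic reticulum. It is maintained in E. coli at high copy through a ColE1/pUC-type origin and selected with kanamycin. The resistance gene is the Tn5 NeoR/KanR aminoglycoside phosphotransferase, placed behind tandem bacterial (bla) and SV40 early promoters and followed by an HSV TK polyadenylation signal, so the same cassette can also give neomycin/G418 selection in mammalian cells. The catalogue entry lists "Gentamicin" as the selectable marker, which most likely refers to Geneticin (G418), since no separate gentamicin resistance gene is annotated. An f1 origin is also present. The short ble, bGH poly(A) and SV40 large T antigen hits are fragmentary annotations, not functional elements.

The roughly 800 bp synthetic insert was cloned between NheI and BamHI sites and is driven by the human CMV immediate early enhancer and promoter. A Xenopus beta-globin 5'-UTR, which acts as a translational enhancer, precedes the coding region. The coding region opens with the bovine prolactin signal sequence, which directs the nascent protein into the ER, and this is fused upstream of monomeric mRFP1. An SV40 polyadenylation signal terminates the transcript. No ER retention motif is annotated in the feature table, and the record does not state whether one follows mRFP1. The depositor describes the plasmid as a red localization marker for the mammalian ER. The associated publication concerns live-cell monitoring of chaperone engagement with substrates in the ER, so the construct is suited to transfection-based imaging of ER morphology and dynamics, or to use as an inert luminal reference protein.
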