Addgene plasmid #62236: ER-mRFP
Purpose: Plasmid expresses endoplasmic reticulum targeted mRFP in mammalian cells.
Depositing lab: Erik Snapp. Depositing organization: National Institute of Child Health and Human Development (NICHD). Publication: Monitoring chaperone engagement of substrates in the endoplasmic reticulum of live cells. Snapp EL, Sharma A, Lippincott-Schwartz J, Hegde RS. Proc Natl Acad Sci U S A. 2006 Apr 25;103(17):6536-41. Epub 2006 Apr 14. 10.1073/pnas.0510657103 PubMed 16617114.
Backbone
  Vector backbone: clontech C1
  Backbone manufacturer: clontech
  Backbone size w/o insert (bp): 4000
  Total vector size (bp): 4800
  Modifications to backbone: none
  Vector type: Mammalian Expression
  Selectable markers: Gentamicin
Growth in bacteria
  Bacterial resistance: Kanamycin, 50 μg/mL
  Growth temperature: 37°C
  Growth strain: DH5alpha
  Copy number: High Copy
Gene/Insert
  Gene/Insert name: ER-mRFP
  Species: Synthetic
  Insert size (bp): 801
  Promoter: cmv
  Tag / fusion protein: mRFP1 (C terminal on insert)
  Cloning method: Restriction Enzyme; 5′ cloning site Nhe1 (not destroyed); 3′ cloning site BamHI (not destroyed)
  Sequencing primers: 5′ tggtttagtgaaccgt; 3′ GTTCAGGGGGAGGTGTG
Terms and licenses: Academic/Nonprofit Terms; Industry Terms: Not Available to Industry
Depositor comments: Red localization marker for mammalian endoplasmic reticulum.
How to cite: ER-mRFP was a gift from Erik Snapp (Addgene plasmid # 62236 ; http://n2t.net/addgene:62236 ; RRID:Addgene_62236)
